>Addgene plasmid #161049 | pDONR221-RHBG_STOP | depositor full sequence | sequence record 312032 | Full Sequence
CTTTCCTGCGTTATCCCCTGATTCTGTGGATAACCGTATTACCGCCTTTGAGTGAGCTGATACCGCTCGC
CGCAGCCGAACGACCGAGCGCAGCGAGTCAGTGAGCGAGGAAGCGGAAGAGCGCCCAATACGCAAACCGC
CTCTCCCCGCGCGTTGGCCGATTCATTAATGCAGCTGGCACGACAGGTTTCCCGACTGGAAAGCGGGCAG
TGAGCGCAACGCAATTAATACGCGTACCGCTAGCCAGGAAGAGTTTGTAGAAACGCAAAAAGGCCATCCG
TCAGGATGGCCTTCTGCTTAGTTTGATGCCTGGCAGTTTATGGCGGGCGTCCTGCCCGCCACCCTCCGGG
CCGTTGCTTCACAACGTTCAAATCCGCTCCCGGCGGATTTGTCCTACTCAGGAGAGCGTTCACCGACAAA
CAACAGATAAAACGAAAGGCCCAGTCTTCCGACTGAGCCTTTCGTTTTATTTGATGCCTGGCAGTTCCCT
ACTCTCGCGTTAACGCTAGCATGGATGTTTTCCCAGTCACGACGTTGTAAAACGACGGCCAGTCTTAAGC
TCGGGCCCCAAATAATGATTTTATTTTGACTGATAGTGACCTGTTCGTTGCAACACATTGATGAGCAATG
CTTTTTTATAATGCCAACTTTGTACAAAAAAGCAGGCTCCACCATGGCAGGAAGCCCTTCCAGGGCAGCA
GGCCGGAGACTGCAGCTGCCACTGCTGTGCCTGTTCCTGCAGGGAGCAACCGCCGTGCTGTTCGCCGTGT
TTGTGAGGTACAATCACAAGACAGACGCCGCCCTGTGGCACCGCTCTAACCACAGCAATGCCGACAACGA
GTTCTACTTTCGGTATCCCAGCTTTCAGGATGTGCACGCCATGGTGTTCGTGGGCTTCGGCTTTCTGATG
GTGTTTCTGCAGAGATATGGCTTCAGCTCCGTGGGCTTCACCTTTCTGCTGGCAGCCTTCGCCCTGCAGT
GGTCCACACTGGTGCAGGGCTTCCTGCACTCTTTTCACGGAGGACACATCCACGTGGGAGTGGAGTCCAT
GATCAATGCCGATTTTTGTGCAGGAGCCGTGCTGATCTCTTTCGGCGCCGTGCTGGGCAAGACCGGACCT
ACACAGCTGCTGCTGATGGCCCTGCTGGAGGTGGTGCTGTTTGGCATCAACGAGTTCGTGCTGCTGCACC
TGCTGGGCGTGCGGGACGCAGGAGGCTCCATGACCATCCACACATTCGGCGCCTACTTTGGCCTGGTGCT
GAGCAGGGTGCTGTATCGCCCACAGCTGGAGAAGTCCAAGCACAGACAGGGCAGCGTGTACCACTCCGAT
CTGTTTGCCATGATCGGCACCATCTTCCTGTGGATCTTTTGGCCCTCTTTCAATGCCGCCCTGACAGCCC
TGGGAGCAGGACAGCACAGGACCGCCCTGAACACATACTATTCTCTGGCAGCAAGCACCCTGGGCACATT
CGCCCTGTCCGCCCTGGTGGGAGAGGACGGCCGCCTGGATATGGTGCACATCCAGAATGCCGCCCTGGCA
GGAGGAGTGGTGGTGGGCACCTCTAGCGAGATGATGCTGACACCCTTTGGCGCCCTGGCAGCAGGCTTCC
TGGCAGGAACCGTGTCTACACTGGGCTACAAGTTCTTTACCCCCATCCTGGAGAGCAAGTTTAAGGTGCA
GGACACATGCGGCGTGCACAACCTGCACGGCATGCCTGGCGTGCTGGGCGCCCTGCTGGGCGTGCTGGTG
GCAGGCCTGGCCACCCACGAGGCCTATGGCGATGGCCTGGAGAGCGTGTTCCCTCTGATCGCAGAGGGAC
AGAGGTCCGCCACCTCTCAGGCCATGCACCAGCTGTTCGGCCTGTTTGTGACACTGATGTTTGCAAGCGT
GGGAGGAGGACTGGGAGGACTGCTGCTGAAGCTGCCATTCCTGGACTCCCCACCTAGGCTGCCAGCCCTG
AGAGGACCCTCCTCTCTGGCCGGCGCCTGGCGCGCCTAAGACCCAGCTTTCTTGTACAAAGTTGGCATTA
TAAGAAAGCATTGCTTATCAATTTGTTGCAACGAACAGGTCACTATCAGTCAAAATAAAATCATTATTTG
CCATCCAGCTGATATCCCCTATAGTGAGTCGTATTACATGGTCATAGCTGTTTCCTGGCAGCTCTGGCCC
GTGTCTCAAAATCTCTGATGTTACATTGCACAAGATAAAATAATATCATCATGAACAATAAAACTGTCTG
CTTACATAAACAGTAATACAAGGGGTGTTATGAGCCATATTCAACGGGAAACGTCGAGGCCGCGATTAAA
TTCCAACATGGATGCTGATTTATATGGGTATAAATGGGCTCGCGATAATGTCGGGCAATCAGGTGCGACA
ATCTATCGCTTGTATGGGAAGCCCGATGCGCCAGAGTTGTTTCTGAAACATGGCAAAGGTAGCGTTGCCA
ATGATGTTACAGATGAGATGGTCAGACTAAACTGGCTGACGGAATTTATGCCTCTTCCGACCATCAAGCA
TTTTATCCGTACTCCTGATGATGCATGGTTACTCACCACTGCGATCCCCGGAAAAACAGCATTCCAGGTA
TTAGAAGAATATCCTGATTCAGGTGAAAATATTGTTGATGCGCTGGCAGTGTTCCTGCGCCGGTTGCATT
CGATTCCTGTTTGTAATTGTCCTTTTAACAGCGATCGCGTATTTCGTCTCGCTCAGGCGCAATCACGAAT
GAATAACGGTTTGGTTGATGCGAGTGATTTTGATGACGAGCGTAATGGCTGGCCTGTTGAACAAGTCTGG
AAAGAAATGCATAAACTTTTGCCATTCTCACCGGATTCAGTCGTCACTCATGGTGATTTCTCACTTGATA
ACCTTATTTTTGACGAGGGGAAATTAATAGGTTGTATTGATGTTGGACGAGTCGGAATCGCAGACCGATA
CCAGGATCTTGCCATCCTATGGAACTGCCTCGGTGAGTTTTCTCCTTCATTACAGAAACGGCTTTTTCAA
AAATATGGTATTGATAATCCTGATATGAATAAATTGCAGTTTCATTTGATGCTCGATGAGTTTTTCTAAT
CAGAATTGGTTAATTGGTTGTAACACTGGCAGAGCATTACGCTGACTTGACGGGACGGCGCAAGCTCATG
ACCAAAATCCCTTAACGTGAGTTACGCGTCGTTCCACTGAGCGTCAGACCCCGTAGAAAAGATCAAAGGA
TCTTCTTGAGATCCTTTTTTTCTGCGCGTAATCTGCTGCTTGCAAACAAAAAAACCACCGCTACCAGCGG
TGGTTTGTTTGCCGGATCAAGAGCTACCAACTCTTTTTCCGAAGGTAACTGGCTTCAGCAGAGCGCAGAT
ACCAAATACTGTTCTTCTAGTGTAGCCGTAGTTAGGCCACCACTTCAAGAACTCTGTAGCACCGCCTACA
TACCTCGCTCTGCTAATCCTGTTACCAGTGGCTGCTGCCAGTGGCGATAAGTCGTGTCTTACCGGGTTGG
ACTCAAGACGATAGTTACCGGATAAGGCGCAGCGGTCGGGCTGAACGGGGGGTTCGTGCACACAGCCCAG
CTTGGAGCGAACGACCTACACCGAACTGAGATACCTACAGCGTGAGCTATGAGAAAGCGCCACGCTTCCC
GAAGGGAGAAAGGCGGACAGGTATCCGGTAAGCGGCAGGGTCGGAACAGGAGAGCGCACGAGGGAGCTTC
CAGGGGGAAACGCCTGGTATCTTTATAGTCCTGTCGGGTTTCGCCACCTCTGACTTGAGCGTCGATTTTT
GTGATGCTCGTCAGGGGGGCGGAGCCTATGGAAAAACGCCAGCAACGCGGCCTTTTTACGGTTCCTGGCC
TTTTGCTGGCCTTTTGCTCACATGTT
Features (pLannotate 1.2.2; 10 found; start..end, strand, type, name):
    121..213     +  CDS            lacI (fragment): lac repressor; lacI; The lac repressor binds to the lac operator to inhibit transcription in E. coli. This inhibition can be relieved by adding lactose or isopropyl-β-D-thiogalactopyranoside (IPTG).
    268..295     -  terminator     rrnB T2 terminator: transcription terminator T2 from the E. coli rrnB gene
    427..470     +  terminator     rrnB T1 terminator: Escherichia coli rrnB; transcription terminator T1 from the E. coli rrnB gene
    517..553     -  CDS            lacZα (fragment): LacZα fragment of β-galactosidase; lacZ fragment
    569..668     +  protein_bind   attL1: mutant version of attL; recombination site for the Gateway® LR reaction LR Clonase™
    674..1996    +  CDS            RHBG: RHBG_HUMAN - Experimental evidence at protein level: Swiss-Prot protein existence level 1. Functions as a specific ammonium transporter. From Homo sapiens (Human).
   2001..2100    -  protein_bind   attL2: mutant version of attL; recombination site for the Gateway® LR reaction LR Clonase™
   2118..2136    -  promoter       T7 promoter: promoter for bacteriophage T7 RNA polymerase
   2270..3079    +  CDS            KanR: aminoglycoside phosphotransferase; aph(3')-Ia; confers resistance to kanamycin in bacteria or G418 (Geneticin®) in eukaryotes
   3226..3814    +  rep_origin     ori: high-copy-number ColE1/pMB1/pBR322/pUC origin of replication
