[The description below was written by a language model from this plasmid's Addgene catalogue record and pLannotate feature annotations shown in this document.]
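Description:
pDONR221-RHBG_STOP is a Gateway entry clone built on the pDONR221 backbone, carrying a codon-optimized open reading frame for human RHBG (also known as SLC42A2), a member of the solute carrier superfamily that functions as an ammonium transporter. The plasmid totals about 3.9 kb and is propagated in E. coli through a high-copy ColE1/pUC-type origin, with selection by kanamycin through an aminoglycoside phosphotransferase (KanR) gene. Although the catalogue lists the vector type as mammalian expression, the feature table shows no eukaryotic promoter upstream of the insert. The clone is therefore best understood as a shuttle intermediate rather than an expression construct in its own right.

The roughly 1.3 kb RHBG coding sequence sits between attL1 and attL2, the recombination sites used in the Gateway LR reaction. This allows directional, in-frame transfer of the ORF into any attR-containing destination vector that supplies the desired promoter and tags. This version retains a STOP codon at the end of the ORF, so it suits native C-terminus or N-terminally tagged expression; a companion clone lacking the stop codon exists for C-terminal fusions. The rrnB T1 and T2 terminators upstream of the cassette insulate the insert from read-through transcription in bacteria. A T7 promoter lies beyond attL2, oriented toward the insert on the opposite strand. The short lacI and lacZα fragments are annotated backbone remnants, and M13 forward and reverse primer sites are recorded for sequencing the insert. The plasmid belongs to a consortium collection of solute carrier ORFs for transporter research and drug discovery.
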