Addgene plasmid #161049: pDONR221-RHBG_STOP
Purpose: Gateway entry clone with codon-optimized ORF sequence for subcloning into custom expression vectors. Contains a STOP codon at the end of the codon-optimized ORF sequence.
Depositing lab: RESOLUTE Consortium & Giulio Superti-Furga. Depositing organization: CeMM Research Center for Molecular Medicine. Publication: The RESOLUTE consortium: unlocking SLC transporters for drug discovery. Superti-Furga G, Lackner D, Wiedmer T, Ingles-Prieto A, Barbosa B, Girardi E, Goldmann U, Gurtl B, Klavins K, Klimek C, Lindinger S, Lineiro-Retes E, Muller AC, Onstein S, Redinger G, Reil D, Sedlyarov V, Wolf G, Crawford M, Everley R, ... Steppan CM. Nat Rev Drug Discov. 2020 Jul;19(7):429-430. doi: 10.1038/d41573-020-00056-6. PubMed 32265506.
Backbone
  Vector backbone: pDONR221
  Backbone manufacturer: ThermoFisher Scientific
  Backbone size w/o insert (bp): 2550
  Vector type: Mammalian Expression
Growth in bacteria
  Bacterial resistance: Kanamycin, 50 μg/mL
  Growth temperature: 37°C
  Growth strain: NEB Stable
  Copy number: High Copy
Gene/Insert
  Gene/Insert name: RHBG (alt name: SLC42A2)
  Species: H. sapiens (human)
  Insert size (bp): 1326
  Entrez Gene: RHBG (a.k.a. SLC42A2)
  Cloning method: Gateway Cloning
  Sequencing primers: 5′ M13-fwd; 3′ M13-rev
Terms and licenses: Academic/Nonprofit Terms; Industry Terms
Depositor comments: This plasmid contains a STOP codon at the end of the codon-optimized ORF. For the version of this plasmid that does not contain a STOP codon, please see Addgene plasmid 131883 For more information on the full Resolute plasmid collection, please see www.addgene.org/depositor-collections/re-solute/. Please provide your feedback on this plasmid to the RESOLUTE consortium by filling out their RESOLUTE repository feedback form: https://forms.office.com/Pages/ResponsePage.aspx?id=0e05yklzmkS7rjFGQL4N7z4feCLQvEJAmVcOCM_u885UN1JJRko0Ukg4TVQwNTZLOUxPQVJWT1NHUCQlQCN0PWcu
How to cite: pDONR221-RHBG_STOP was a gift from RESOLUTE Consortium & Giulio Superti-Furga (Addgene plasmid # 161049 ; http://n2t.net/addgene:161049 ; RRID:Addgene_161049)
