>Addgene plasmid #161049 | pDONR221-RHBG_STOP | depositor partial sequence | sequence record 312033 | Codon-optimized ORF of RHBG
ATGGCAGGAAGCCCTTCCAGGGCAGCAGGCCGGAGACTGCAGCTGCCACTGCTGTGCCTGTTCCTGCAGG
GAGCAACCGCCGTGCTGTTCGCCGTGTTTGTGAGGTACAATCACAAGACAGACGCCGCCCTGTGGCACCG
CTCTAACCACAGCAATGCCGACAACGAGTTCTACTTTCGGTATCCCAGCTTTCAGGATGTGCACGCCATG
GTGTTCGTGGGCTTCGGCTTTCTGATGGTGTTTCTGCAGAGATATGGCTTCAGCTCCGTGGGCTTCACCT
TTCTGCTGGCAGCCTTCGCCCTGCAGTGGTCCACACTGGTGCAGGGCTTCCTGCACTCTTTTCACGGAGG
ACACATCCACGTGGGAGTGGAGTCCATGATCAATGCCGATTTTTGTGCAGGAGCCGTGCTGATCTCTTTC
GGCGCCGTGCTGGGCAAGACCGGACCTACACAGCTGCTGCTGATGGCCCTGCTGGAGGTGGTGCTGTTTG
GCATCAACGAGTTCGTGCTGCTGCACCTGCTGGGCGTGCGGGACGCAGGAGGCTCCATGACCATCCACAC
ATTCGGCGCCTACTTTGGCCTGGTGCTGAGCAGGGTGCTGTATCGCCCACAGCTGGAGAAGTCCAAGCAC
AGACAGGGCAGCGTGTACCACTCCGATCTGTTTGCCATGATCGGCACCATCTTCCTGTGGATCTTTTGGC
CCTCTTTCAATGCCGCCCTGACAGCCCTGGGAGCAGGACAGCACAGGACCGCCCTGAACACATACTATTC
TCTGGCAGCAAGCACCCTGGGCACATTCGCCCTGTCCGCCCTGGTGGGAGAGGACGGCCGCCTGGATATG
GTGCACATCCAGAATGCCGCCCTGGCAGGAGGAGTGGTGGTGGGCACCTCTAGCGAGATGATGCTGACAC
CCTTTGGCGCCCTGGCAGCAGGCTTCCTGGCAGGAACCGTGTCTACACTGGGCTACAAGTTCTTTACCCC
CATCCTGGAGAGCAAGTTTAAGGTGCAGGACACATGCGGCGTGCACAACCTGCACGGCATGCCTGGCGTG
CTGGGCGCCCTGCTGGGCGTGCTGGTGGCAGGCCTGGCCACCCACGAGGCCTATGGCGATGGCCTGGAGA
GCGTGTTCCCTCTGATCGCAGAGGGACAGAGGTCCGCCACCTCTCAGGCCATGCACCAGCTGTTCGGCCT
GTTTGTGACACTGATGTTTGCAAGCGTGGGAGGAGGACTGGGAGGACTGCTGCTGAAGCTGCCATTCCTG
GACTCCCCACCTAGGCTGCCAGCCCTGAGAGGACCCTCCTCTCTGGCCGGCGCCTGGCGCGCCTAA
